>Addgene plasmid #116852 | pSB1A3-AD011 | addgene full sequence | sequence record 226478 | Addgene NGS Result
GGTCCTGCAACTTTATCCGCCTCCATCCAGTCTATTAATTGTTGCCGGGAAGCTAGAGTAAGTAGTTCGC
CAGTTAATAGTTTGCGCAACGTTGTTGCCATTGCTACAGGCATCGTGGTGTCACGCTCGTCGTTTGGTAT
GGCTTCATTCAGCTCCGGTTCCCAACGATCAAGGCGAGTTACATGATCCCCCATGTTGTGCAAAAAAGCG
GTTAGCTCCTTCGGTCCTCCGATCGTTGTCAGAAGTAAGTTGGCCGCAGTGTTATCACTCATGGTTATGG
CAGCACTGCATAATTCTCTTACTGTCATGCCATCCGTAAGATGCTTTTCTGTGACTGGTGAGTACTCAAC
CAAGTCATTCTGAGAATAGTGTATGCGGCGACCGAGTTGCTCTTGCCCGGCGTCAATACGGGATAATACC
GCGCCACATAGCAGAACTTTAAAAGTGCTCATCATTGGAAAACGTTCTTCGGGGCGAAAACTCTCAAGGA
TCTTACCGCTGTTGAGATCCAGTTCGATGTAACCCACTCGTGCACCCAACTGATCTTCAGCATCTTTTAC
TTTCACCAGCGTTTCTGGGTGAGCAAAAACAGGAAGGCAAAATGCCGCAAAAAAGGGAATAAGGGCGACA
CGGAAATGTTGAATACTCATACTCTTCCTTTTTCAATATTATTGAAGCATTTATCAGGGTTATTGTCTCA
TGAGCGGATACATATTTGAATGTATTTAGAAAAATAAACAAATAGGGGTTCCGCGCACATTTCCCCGAAA
AGTGCCACCTGACGTCTAAGAAACCATTATTATCATGACATTAACCTATAAAAATAGGCGTATCACGAGG
CAGAATTTCAGATAAAAAAAATCCTTAGCTTTCGCTAAGGATGATTTCTGGAATTCGCGGCCGCTTCTAG
AGGAGAGTTAGGCATAAGGCTGCATGCTACCCTTTGGTCGAAAAAAAAAGCCCGCACTGTCAGGTGCGGG
CTTTTTTCTGTGTTTCCTTATGACAACTTGACGGCTACATCATTCACTTTTTCTTCACAACCGGCACGGA
ACTCGCTCGGGCTGGCCCCGGTGCATTTTTTAAATACCCGCGAGAAATAGAGTTGATCGTCAAAACCAAC
ATTGCGACCGACGGTGGCGATAGGCATCCGGGTGGTGCTCAAAAGCAGCTTCGCCTGGCTGATACGTTGG
TCCTCGCGCCAGCTTAAGACGCTAATCCCTAACTGCTGGCGGAAAAGATGTGACAGACGCGACGGCGACA
AGCAAACATGCTGTGCGACGCTGGCGATATCAAAATTGCTGTCTGCCAGGTGATCGCTGATGTACTGACA
AGCCTCGCGTACCCGATTATCCATCGGTGGATGGAGCGACTCGTTAATCGCTTCCATGCGCCGCAGTAAC
AATTGCTCAAGCAGATTTATCGCCAGCAGCTCCGAATAGCGCCCTTCCCCTTGCCCGGCGTTAATGATTT
GCCCAAACAGGTCGCTGAAATGCGGCTGGTGCGCTTCATCCGGGCGAAAGAACCCCGTATTGGCAAATAT
TGACGGCCAGTTAAGCCATTCATGCCAGTAGGCGCGCGGACGAAAGTAAACCCACTGGTGATACCATTCG
CGAGCCTCCGGATGACGACCGTAGTGATGAATCTCTCCTGGCGGGAACAGCAAAATATCACCCGGTCGGC
AAACAAATTCTCGTCCCTGATTTTTCACCACCCCCTGACCGCGAATGGTGAGATTGAGAATATAACCTTT
CATTCCCAGCGGTCGGTCGATAAAAAAATCGAGATAACCGTTGGCCTCAATCGGCGTTAAACCCGCCACC
AGATGGGCATTAAACGAGTATCCCGGCAGCAGGGGATCATTTTGCGCTTCAGCCATACTTTTCATACTCC
CGCCATTCAGAGAAGAAACCAATTGTCCATATTGCATCAGACATTGCCGTCACTGCGTCTTTTACTGGCT
CTTCTCGCTAACCAAACCGGTAACCCCGCTTATTAAAAGCATTCTGTAACAAAGCGGGACCAAAGCCATG
ACAAAAACGCGTAACAAAAGTGTCTATAATCACGGCAGAAAAGTCCACATTGATTATTTGCACGGCGTCA
CACTTTGCTATGCCATAGCATTTTTATCCATAAGATTAGCGGATCCTACCTGACGCTTTTTATCGCAACT
CTCTACTGTTTCTCCATACCCGTTTTTTTGGGCTAGCGAATTCGAGCTCGGTACCCGGGGATCCTCTAGA
AGGAGATATAACCAGCGCTCAACGGGTGTGCTTCCCGTTCTGATGAGTCCGTGAGGACGAAAGCGCCTCT
ACAAATAATTTTGTTTAAGGAGCTATGGACTATGTTTGAAAGGCTGCTCGAGAAAGAGGAGAAAATGGTG
TCAAAGGGAGAGGCGGTTATCAAGGAATTTATGCGCTTTAAAGTCCACATGGAGGGCAGCATGAACGGGC
ACGAGTTTGAAATTGAGGGGGAGGGGGAGGGCCGTCCTTATGAAGGTACTCAGACTGCTAAACTGAAGGT
GACAAAAGGTGGCCCCTTGCCTTTCTCGTGGGACATCCTGTCGCCACAATTCATGTACGGGAGCCGCGCC
TTTATCAAACATCCCGCAGATATTCCTGATTACTATAAACAATCTTTCCCGGAAGGTTTCAAATGGGAAC
GCGTCATGAATTTTGAGGACGGGGGCGCTGTCACAGTTACTCAGGACACCTCCTTGGAAGACGGCACATT
GATTTACAAGGTTAAGTTGCGCGGCACAAACTTCCCCCCTGACGGGCCAGTAATGCAAAAGAAAACTATG
GGTTGGGAGGCGTCTACAGAACGTTTATACCCCGAAGACGGGGTGCTGAAAGGTGACATTAAGATGGCCC
TGCGCCTGAAGGACGGCGGTCGCTATCTTGCCGACTTTAAAACTACTTATAAGGCTAAAAAACCAGTCCA
GATGCCAGGCGCCTATAATGTTGACCGCAAGTTAGACATCACCTCACATAATGAAGACTATACCGTTGTA
GAACAATACGAGCGCAGCGAGGGTCGTCACAGTACCGGGGGGATGGATGAATTATACAAATAAAAGCTTT
AGAACGCATGAGAAAGCCCCCGGAAGATCACCTTCCGGGGGCTTTTTTATTGCGCCTTGTCACACCTACA
CTGCTCGAAGTACTACTAGTAGCGGCCGCTGCAGGCTTCCTCGCTCACTGACTCGCTGCGCTCGGTCGTT
CGGCTGCGGCGAGCGGTATCAGCTCACTCAAAGGCGGTAATACGGTTATCCACAGAATCAGGGGATAACG
CAGGAAAGAACATGTGAGCAAAAGGCCAGCAAAAGGCCAGGAACCGTAAAAAGGCCGCGTTGCTGGCGTT
TTTCCACAGGCTCCGCCCCCCTGACGAGCATCACAAAAATCGACGCTCAAGTCAGAGGTGGCGAAACCCG
ACAGGACTATAAAGATACCAGGCGTTTCCCCCTGGAAGCTCCCTCGTGCGCTCTCCTGTTCCGACCCTGC
CGCTTACCGGATACCTGTCCGCCTTTCTCCCTTCGGGAAGCGTGGCGCTTTCTCATAGCTCACGCTGTAG
GTATCTCAGTTCGGTGTAGGTCGTTCGCTCCAAGCTGGGCTGTGTGCACGAACCCCCCGTTCAGCCCGAC
CGCTGCGCCTTATCCGGTAACTATCGTCTTGAGTCCAACCCGGTAAGACACGACTTATCGCCACTGGCAG
CAGCCACTGGTAACAGGATTAGCAGAGCGAGGTATGTAGGCGGTGCTACAGAGTTCTTGAAGTGGTGGCC
TAACTACGGCTACACTAGAAGAACAGTATTTGGTATCTGCGCTCTGCTGAAGCCAGTTACCTTCGGAAAA
AGAGTTGGTAGCTCTTGATCCGGCAAACAAACCACCGCTGGTAGCGGTGGTTTTTTTGTTTGCAAGCAGC
AGATTACGCGCAGAAAAAAAGGATCTCAAGAAGATCCTTTGATCTTTTCTACGGGGTCTGACGCTCAGTG
GAACGAAAACTCACGTTAAGGGATTTTGGTCATTAGATTATCAAAAAGGATCTTCACCTAGATCCTTTTA
AATTAAAAATGAAGTTTTAAATCAATCTAAAGTATATATGAGTAAACTTGGTCTGACAGTTACCAATGCT
TAATCAGTGAGGCACCTATCTCAGCGATCTGTCTATTTCGTTCATCCATAGTTGCCTGACTCCCCGTCGT
GTAGATAACTACGATACGGGAGGGCTTACCATCTGGCCCCAGTGCTGCAATGATACCGCGAGACCCACGC
TCACCGGCTCCAGATTTATCAGCAATAAACCAGCCAGCCGGAAGGGCCGAGCGCAGAAGT
Features (pLannotate 1.2.2; 10 found; start..end, strand, type, name):
    651..755     -  promoter       AmpR promoter: bla
    845..888     -  terminator     bacterial terminator: putative bacterial transcription terminator
    891..912     +  misc_feature   BioBrick prefix: BioBrick prefix for parts that do not start with "ATG"
    998..1876    -  CDS            araC: L-arabinose regulatory protein; araC
   1903..2187    +  promoter       araBAD promoter: araBAD; promoter of the L-arabinose operon of E. coli; the araC regulatory gene is transcribed in the opposite direction (Guzman et al., 1995)
   2208..2240    +  misc_feature   MCS (fragment): pUC18/19 multiple cloning site
   2375..3070    +  CDS            mScarlet-I: mScarlet-I is a basic (constitutively fluorescent) red fluorescent protein published in 2016, derived from synthetic construct. It is reported to be a rapidly-maturing monomer with moderate acid sensitivity.
   3164..3184    +  misc_feature   BioBrick suffix: universal suffix for all parts
   3361..3949    -  rep_origin     ori: high-copy-number ColE1/pMB1/pBR322/pUC origin of replication
   4120..650     -  CDS            AmpR (across the origin): β-lactamase; bla; confers resistance to ampicillin, carbenicillin, and related antibiotics
