[The description below was written by a language model from this plasmid's Addgene catalogue record and pLannotate feature annotations shown in this document.]
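Description:
pSB1A3-AD011 is a high-copy bacterial expression plasmid from the BioBrick family of synthetic-biology vectors. It carries an arabinose-inducible red fluorescent reporter. Despite its name, the depositor notes that it was actually built in the pSB1A2 backbone rather than pSB1A3, and that this does not affect its function. The plasmid replicates in E. coli from a ColE1/pUC-type origin and is selected with ampicillin through a β-lactamase gene driven by its own promoter. The catalogue lists a total size of about 4.4 kb, while the sequenced record used for the annotation is slightly shorter, at about 4.3 kb.

The payload lies between the BioBrick prefix and suffix and follows the native divergent layout of the E. coli arabinose regulon. The araC regulator gene is on the reverse strand and is transcribed away from the araBAD (pBAD) promoter region. On the forward strand, pBAD drives the coding sequence of mScarlet-I, a rapidly maturing monomeric red fluorescent protein. A short fragment of a pUC-type multiple cloning site sits between the promoter and the reporter, and a putative terminator is annotated just upstream of the prefix. Both inserts were assembled through BsaI sites that were destroyed during cloning, which is consistent with a Golden Gate-style assembly.

AraC is described as constitutively expressed. It represses pBAD in the absence of L-arabinose and activates it when the sugar is present, so red fluorescence reports arabinose. The associated publication concerns signalling and differentiation in emulsion-based, multi-compartment in vitro gene circuits, which suggests the plasmid serves there as an arabinose-responsive receiver or reporter module.
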