Addgene plasmid #116852: pSB1A3-AD011
Purpose: Expresses araC constitutively and mScarletI (RFP) under a pBAD promoter; alternate name pSB1A2-AD011
Depositing lab: Friedrich Simmel. Depositing organization: Technische Universitaet Muenchen (TUM). Publication: Signalling and differentiation in emulsion-based multi-compartmentalized in vitro gene circuits. Dupin A, Simmel FC. Nat Chem. 2018 Nov 26. pii: 10.1038/s41557-018-0174-9. doi: 10.1038/s41557-018-0174-9. PubMed 30478365.
Backbone
  Vector backbone: pSB1A2
  Backbone size w/o insert (bp): 2147
  Total vector size (bp): 4406
  Vector type: Bacterial Expression, Synthetic Biology
Growth in bacteria
  Bacterial resistance: Ampicillin, 100 μg/mL
  Growth temperature: 37°C
  Growth strain: DH5alpha
  Copy number: High Copy
Gene/Insert 1
  Gene/Insert name: AraC
  Species: Escherichia coli
  Insert size (bp): 984
  Cloning method: Restriction Enzyme; 5′ cloning site BsaI (destroyed during cloning); 3′ cloning site BsaI (destroyed during cloning)
  Sequencing primers: 5′ VF tgccacctgacgtctaagaa; 3′ p-AD006_2_rev ggttatatctccttctagaggatccccg
Gene/Insert 2
  Gene/Insert name: mScarletI
  Species: Synthetic
  Insert size (bp): 1211
  Promoter: pBAD
  Cloning method: Restriction Enzyme; 5′ cloning site BsaI (destroyed during cloning); 3′ cloning site BsaI (destroyed during cloning)
  Sequencing primers: 5′ p-AD006_1_fwd AGCGCTCAACGGGTGTGC; 3′ VR attaccgcctttgagtgagc
Terms and licenses: Academic/Nonprofit Terms; Industry Terms: Not Available to Industry
Depositor comments: Please note that pSB1A2 was used to create the plasmid rather than pSB1A3. This does not affect function as described in the associated publication.
How to cite: pSB1A3-AD011 was a gift from Friedrich Simmel (Addgene plasmid # 116852 ; http://n2t.net/addgene:116852 ; RRID:Addgene_116852)
